Addgene plasmid #232469: MB 93C1 thsS(t3)R-Bxb1_P7-bARGSer
Purpose: Optimized thiosulfate sensor with recombinase switch and acoustic reporter genes (bARGSer)
Depositing lab: Mikhail Shapiro. Depositing organization: California Institute of Technology. Publication: Probiotic acoustic biosensors for noninvasive imaging of gut inflammation. Buss MT, Zhu L, Kwon JH, Tabor JJ, Shapiro MG. Nat Commun. 2025 Aug 25;16(1):7931. doi: 10.1038/s41467-025-62569-1. PubMed 40855083.
Backbone
  Vector backbone: pBAD33
  Backbone manufacturer: Beckwith Lab
  Backbone size w/o insert (bp): 5352
  Total vector size (bp): 27414
  Modifications to backbone: point mutations introduced during cloning
  Vector type: Bacterial Expression
Growth in bacteria
  Bacterial resistance: Chloramphenicol, 25 μg/mL
  Growth temperature: 30°C
  Growth strain: NEB Stable
  Copy number: Low Copy
Gene/Insert 1
  Gene/Insert name: thsS(t3) (alt name: Thiosulfate sensor kinase thsS (Shal_3128) with mutations to enhance performance at 37°C)
  Species: Shewanella halifaxensis HAW‐EB4
  Insert size (bp): 1785
  Mutation: Contains the following mutations K286Q, Q350H, I553V, and F565I, as well as silent point mutations in H51 and S338
  GenBank ID: NC_010334
  Promoter: J23104 (ttgacagctagctcagtcctaggtattgtgctagc)
  Cloning method: Gibson Cloning
  Sequencing primers: 5′ ATGTTAGTTACTAAAGGATGACGC
Gene/Insert 2
  Gene/Insert name: thsR (alt name: Thiosulfate response regulator thsR (Shal_3129))
  Species: Shewanella halifaxensis HAW‐EB4
  Insert size (bp): 612
  GenBank ID: NC_010334
  Promoter: J23105 (tttacggctagctcagtcctaggtactatgctagc)
  Cloning method: Gibson Cloning
  Sequencing primers: 5′ AACGCGGTTCTGAAGTGCCG
Gene/Insert 3
  Gene/Insert name: PphsA342 (alt names: Thiosulfate activated promoter; Promoter of phsA (Shal_3127))
  Species: Shewanella halifaxensis HAW‐EB4
  Insert size (bp): 342
  GenBank ID: NC_010334
  Cloning method: Gibson Cloning
  Sequencing primers: 5′ CTGCATAATTCGTGTCGCTC
Gene/Insert 4
  Gene/Insert name: bARGSer (alt names: Bacterial acoustic reporter genes originating from Serratia sp. ATCC 39006; Modified gas vesicle gene cluster from Serratia sp. ATCC 39006)
  Species: Serratia sp. ATCC 39006
  Insert size (bp): 16692
  Mutation: the gene Ser39006_001280 was deleted from the cluster, and 3 point mutations were introduced during cloning (GvpG P133P, GvpW P609H, GvpZ D112Y)
  GenBank ID: AWXH00000000.1
  Promoter: P7 (aaaaaatttatttgctttcgcatctttttgtacctataatgtgtgga)
  Cloning method: Gibson Cloning
  Sequencing primers: 5′ GATTACTTCGCGTTTGCCACC
Gene/Insert 5
  Gene/Insert name: AxeTxe (alt name: Toxin-antitoxin system)
  Species: Enterococcus faecium
  Insert size (bp): 1212
  GenBank ID: AF507977.1
  Promoter: Native
  Cloning method: Gibson Cloning
  Sequencing primers: 5′ AGGCGGGACATGATCTATAGG
Gene/Insert 6
  Gene/Insert name: Bxb1 integrase
  Species: Mycobacterium phage Bxb1
  Insert size (bp): 1542
  GenBank ID: NC_002656
  Promoter: PphsA342
  Tag / fusion protein: ssrA degradation tag (C terminal on insert)
  Cloning method: Gibson Cloning
  Sequencing primers: 5′ CTGCATAATTCGTGTCGCTC
Terms and licenses: Academic/Nonprofit Terms; Industry Terms: Not Available to Industry
Depositor comments: Please visit https://doi.org/10.1101/2024.09.23.614598 for bioRxiv preprint.
How to cite: MB 93C1 thsS(t3)R-Bxb1_P7-bARGSer was a gift from Mikhail Shapiro (Addgene plasmid # 232469 ; http://n2t.net/addgene:232469 ; RRID:Addgene_232469)
