[The description below was written by a language model from this plasmid's Addgene catalogue record and pLannotate feature annotations shown in this document.]
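Description:
MB 93C1 thsS(t3)R-Bxb1_P7-bARGSer is a large (about 27.4 kb) bacterial expression plasmid built on the pBAD33 backbone. It is maintained at low copy from a p15A origin and selected with chloramphenicol through a cat gene under its own promoter. The feature table also shows backbone remnants typical of pBAD33, including an M13 origin, truncated β-lactamase fragments and rrnB terminators. An Axe-Txe toxin-antitoxin module from Enterococcus faecium, under its native promoter, is included. Such modules promote plasmid retention when antibiotic selection is absent. The annotated yoeB-like CDS probably corresponds to its toxin gene.

The payload is a thiosulfate-responsive genetic circuit coupled to an ultrasound reporter. The Shewanella halifaxensis two-component system supplies the sensor. The kinase ThsS(t3) carries four substitutions that improve performance at 37°C and is expressed from the constitutive J23104 promoter, while the response regulator ThsR is driven by J23105. Each unit is followed by rrnB T1/T7Te terminators. Thiosulfate activates the PphsA342 promoter, which drives Bxb1 serine integrase fused to a C-terminal ssrA degradation tag, a design that would limit leaky accumulation of the enzyme. The integrase acts as a recombinase switch on the P7 promoter controlling bARGSer, so that transient sensing is presumably converted into permanent reporter expression. The attachment sites themselves are not annotated in the feature table. bARGSer is a roughly 16.7 kb modified gas vesicle gene cluster from Serratia sp. ATCC 39006, with one gene deleted and three point mutations introduced during cloning. Homology hits to gvpA, gvpN, gvpK and gvpJ mark its extent. Gas vesicles scatter ultrasound, and the associated work uses the construct in probiotic bacteria for noninvasive acoustic imaging of gut inflammation.
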