Features (pLannotate 1.2.2; 34 found; start..end, strand, type, name):
    644..886     +  CDS            yoeB: YOEB_ECOLI - Experimental evidence at protein level: Swiss-Prot protein existence level 1. Also shown in vitro to be a translation initiation blocker. Binds to the 70S ribosome and 50S ribosomal subunit; binding is inhibited by hygromycin A and tetracycline, both of which bind to the 30S subunit in the A site. Thus YoeB is located at the interface between 50S and 30S ribosomes and interacts with the A site where it cleaves mRNA, blocking translation initiation. From Escherichia coli (strain K12).
   1241..1266    +  promoter       J23119(SpeI) promoter (fragment): bacterial promoter (Registry of Standard Biological Parts BBa J23119) modified to end with an SpeI site
   3111..3182    +  terminator     rrnB T1 terminator: transcription terminator T1 from the E. coli rrnB gene
   3198..3225    +  terminator     T7Te terminator: phage T7 early transcription terminator
   3232..3251    +  misc_feature   MCS (fragment): pUC18/19 multiple cloning site
   3337..3355    +  promoter       J23119(SpeI) promoter (fragment): bacterial promoter (Registry of Standard Biological Parts BBa J23119) modified to end with an SpeI site
   4029..4100    +  terminator     rrnB T1 terminator: transcription terminator T1 from the E. coli rrnB gene
   4116..4143    +  terminator     T7Te terminator: phage T7 early transcription terminator
   6205..6225    +  CDS            ssrA tag (LVA) (fragment): C-terminal peptide that mediates degradation in bacteria through the ClpXP and ClpAP proteases (McGinness et al., 2006) mutant LVA variant that confers accelerated degradation under some conditions (Andersen et al., 1998)
   6298..6402    -  CDS            tnpA (fragment): TN5P_ECOLX - Also known as tnp. Experimental evidence at protein level: Swiss-Prot protein existence level 1. Mediates transposition of transposon Tn5 by a 'cut and paste' mechanism. First, the monomeric transposase binds the 19 bp inverted DNA repeats flanking the transposon. Then, dimerization of the DNA- bound transposase creates a synaptic DNA complex. After nicking of the first DNA strand, excision of the transposon proceeds through a series of intermediates. The transposase then mediates the insertion of the transposon at a new site by strand transfer. The activity of the wild- type tran
   6454..6513    +  terminator     his operon terminator: This putative transcriptin terminator from the E. coli his operon has a 2-bp deletion introduced during synthesis. Its efficiency has not been determined.
   6573..6602    -  terminator     T3Te terminator: phage T3 early transcription terminator
   6739..6756    -  promoter       T5 promoter (fragment): bacteriophage T5 promoter for E. coli RNA polymerase, with embedded lac operator
   6812..6861    +  misc_RNA       sTRSV HHRz: hammerhead ribozyme from the tobacco ringspot virus satellite RNA (Khvorova et al., 2003)
   7069..7284    +  CDS            gvpA: GVPA_PLAAG - Experimental evidence at protein level: Swiss-Prot protein existence level 1. Gas vesicles are small, hollow, gas filled protein structures that are found in several microbial planktonic microorganisms. They allow the positioning of the organism at the favorable depth for growth. GvpA type proteins form the essential core of the structure. From Planktothrix agardhii (Oscillatoria agardhii).
   8238..8948    +  CDS            gvpN (fragment): GVPN_DOLFA - Protein inferred from homology: Swiss-Prot protein existence level 3. From Dolichospermum flosaquae (Anabaena flos-aquae).
  13151..13360   +  CDS            gvpK (fragment): GVPK_HALMT - Protein predicted: Swiss-Prot protein existence level 4. May play a structural or regulatory role in gas vesicle synthesis. From Haloferax mediterranei (strain ATCC 33500 / DSM 1411 / JCM 8866 / NBRC 14739 / NCIMB 2177 / R-4) (Halobacterium mediterranei).
  14130..14399   +  CDS            gvpJ1 (fragment): GVPJ1_STRCO - Also known as gvpJ. Protein inferred from homology: Swiss-Prot protein existence level 3. Gas vesicles are small, hollow, gas filled protein structures that are found in several microbial planktonic microorganisms. They allow the positioning of the organism at the favorable depth for growth. This protein could be important for the shape determination of the gas vesicle (By similarity). From Streptomyces coelicolor (strain ATCC BAA-471 / A3(2) / M145).
  16409..17113   +  CDS            sfnR (fragment): SFNR_PSEPU - Experimental evidence at transcript level: Swiss-Prot protein existence level 2. Involved in the dimethyl sulfide degradation pathway (PubMed:12686641). Activates the expression of sfnG and sfnF. From Pseudomonas putida (Arthrobacter siderocapsulatus).
  18417..19919   +  CDS            CDC48 (fragment): CDC48_ENCCU - Experimental evidence at protein level: Swiss-Prot protein existence level 1. Involved in spindle disassembly, degradation of ubiquitinated proteins and protein export from the endoplasmic reticulum to the cytoplasm. Acts as a chaperone that collects ubiquitinated substrates. Has a role in the endoplasmic reticulum-associated degradation (ERAD) pathway. Component of the ribosome quality control complex (RQC), a ribosome-associated complex that mediates ubiquitination and extraction of incompletely synthesized nascent chains for proteasomal degradation. CDC48 may provide the mecha
  23509..23610   -  CDS            ydeC (fragment): YDEC_BACSU - Protein predicted: Swiss-Prot protein existence level 4. From Bacillus subtilis (strain 168).
  23678..23793   +  ncRNA          5S rRNA: Accession: RF00001 - 5S ribosomal RNA
  23797..23883   +  terminator     rrnB T1 terminator: Escherichia coli rrnB; transcription terminator T1 from the E. coli rrnB gene
  23975..24002   +  terminator     rrnB T2 terminator: transcription terminator T2 from the E. coli rrnB gene
  24021..24112   +  promoter       AmpR promoter: bla
  24113..24232   +  CDS            AmpR (fragment): β-lactamase; bla; confers resistance to ampicillin, carbenicillin, and related antibiotics
  24233..24527   +  CDS            bla(M) (fragment): β-lactamase lacking the signal sequence; bla(M); allows cytosolic expression of β-lactamase
  24570..24950   +  rep_origin     M13 ori (sequence partly withheld): M13 bacteriophage origin of replication; arrow indicates direction of (+) strand synthesis
  25136..25369   +  rep_origin     ori (fragment): high-copy-number ColE1/pMB1/pBR322/pUC origin of replication
  25581..26240   -  CDS            CmR: chloramphenicol acetyltransferase; cat; confers resistance to chloramphenicol
  26241..26343   -  promoter       cat promoter: promoter of the E. coli cat gene encoding chloramphenicol acetyltransferase
  26464..26607   +  mobile_element IS1 (fragment): prokaryotic transposable element IS1
  26726..26781   -  rep_origin     RSF ori (fragment): Plasmids containing the RSF 1030 origin of replication can be propagated in E. coli cells that contain additional plasmids with compatible origins.
  26869..27414   -  rep_origin     p15A ori: Plasmids containing the medium-copy-number p15A origin of replication can be propagated in E. coli cells that contain a second plasmid with the ColE1 origin.
>Addgene plasmid #232469 | MB 93C1 thsS(t3)R-Bxb1_P7-bARGSer | addgene full sequence | sequence record 467801 | Addgene NGS Result
GAAGATCATCTTATTAATCAGATAAAATAGGGTTATTTCGATGAAAGGAGAGAGTACTAATGCCAATTGC
AATAGGAAATAAACGGTTACCCGTTACGTTGGATGAAAAGAGACAAAAAGAATTGCAGCAACTAAAGCAG
AAGTACGGCAAAAGTGAATCCAGGATTATGTGTATTGCGTTAGATTTATTGATTGCCCAAGAAAAAGCAG
GATTTGAGGTACCAGCACTCAAAAAGTGACGTCACTTTTTATCCTAAAAACTAAAAGTGATAGCACTTTT
AATTATAAGAAGTTAGAATATTAATCATTTGCTTAATTGTACAATATAATGTACAATTGTTTTATAGAAA
TAAATAAGGGGTGAAAGGAATGGAAGCAGTAGCTTATTCAAATTTCCGCCAAAATTTACGTAGTTATATG
AAACAAGTTAATGAGGATGCTGAAACACTTATTGTAACAAGTAAAGATGTAGAAGATACAGTTGTTGTAT
TATCAAAAAGAGATTATGATTCTATGCAAGAAACGTTGAGAACACTTTCTAATAATTACGTCATGGAAAA
AATTCGTCGAGGAGATGAACAATTCTCCAAAGGTGCATTTAAAACACATGACTTAATCGAGGTTGAATCT
GATGATTAAGGCTTGGTCTGATGATGCTTGGGATGATTATCTTTATTGGCATGAGCAAGGAAACAAAAGC
AATATAAAAAAGATTAACAAGTTAATAAAAGATATCGATCGTTCCCCCTTTGCTGGATTAGGAAAACCTG
AGCCATTAAAGCATGATTTATCTGGAAAATGGTCCAGAAGAATTACAGATGAACATAGACTGATATATAG
AGTTGAAAATGAAACGATATTTATTTATTCTGCAAAAGATCACTATTAACCAATCGGAAGTAAGGAAAGG
GTCAGAAACTTAAAAGTTTTTGATCCTTATTTTATTTACCCTAGTCATTTAAAAAGCTAATATAGCTTAG
TGTTGATTGTTATTAATGAATGTGTTTGTTACGCGTATTACGGATATAAGGTTAGTAAAATCATTTCTAA
AGTTGAGGAAAAGTAAATATAAATGGCTTAAATTTCAACAATTTGAAGTTGAATAGATATGTTATAATAC
TATTGTAGTGTGGGATGTTAGTTACTAAAGGATGACGCTTATATATATGACTGAATAGAATAAGCAATAG
GTTTAATAATCTATTTTAAATTTTTTGTACTAGTTTTAGTTAATTAGCGGTTGACAGCTAGCTCAGTCCT
AGGTATTGTGCTAGCCTAGTATCGATCTCCATAACTATCCTATAGATCATGTCCCGCCTGCTGCTGTGTA
TCTGTGTTCTGCTGTTCTCTTCTGTGGCGTGGTCTAAACCGCAGCAGTTTTATGTGGGCGTACTGGCTAA
CTGGGGTCATCAGCAAGCCGTTGAACGTTGGACCCCGATGATGGAGTATCTGAACGAACACGTGCCGGAC
GCGGAATTTCACGTCTACCCGGGCAACTTCAAAGCACTGAACCTGGCAATGGAACTGGGCCAGATTCAGT
TCATTATCACTAACCCGGGCCAATATCTGTACCTGAGCAATCAGTACCCGCTGTCTTGGCTGGCGACCAT
GCGTTCTAAGCGTCACGATGGTACCACTTCTGCGATCGGTTCCGCCATTATTGTCCGCGCGGACAGCGAC
TACCGCACCCTGTACGACCTGAAAGGTAAAGTGGTGGCTGCGTCCGACCCGCATGCTCTGGGTGGCTACC
AAGCGACCGTCGGTCTGATGCATTCCCTGGGCATGGATCCGGACACCTTCTTCGGTGAAACCAAGTTTCT
GGGCTTTCCACTGGATCCGCTGCTGTACCAAGTTCGTGATGGCAACGTTGACGCGGCCATTACCCCACTG
TGCACTCTGGAGGACATGGTTGCACGCGGCGTACTGAAATCTTCCGATTTTCGTGTGCTGAACCCTAGCC
GCCCGGATGGTGTAGAATGCCAGTGCTCTACCACCCTGTACCCGAACTGGTCTTTCGCTGCGACTGAGTC
TGTATCCACCGAACTGTCTAAAGAAATCACGCAGGCACTGCTGGAACTGCCATCCGACAGCCCGGCAGCT
ATCAAAGCGCAACTGACCGGCTGGACCAGCCCGATCTCCCAACTGGCGGTAATCAAACTGTTCCAAGAGC
TGCACGTAAAAACCCCGGACTCTAGCCGTTGGGAAGCCGTTAAGAAGTGGCTGGAAGAAAACCGTCACTG
GGGTATCCTGTCTGTTCTGGTGTTCATCATTGCAACGCTGTATCACCTGTGGATTGAATACCGCTTCCAC
CAAAAAAGCTCCTCTCTGATCGAATCTGAACGTCAGCTGAAACAGCATGCTGTTGCCCTGGAACGTCTGC
AATCTGCTAGCATCGTTGGTGAAATTGGTGCGGGTCTGGCCCACGAGATTAATCAGCCGATCGCTGCAAT
TACCTCTTATTCTGAAGGTGGCATCATGCGCCTGCAAGGTAAAGAACAGGCGGATACGGATAGCTGCATC
GAACTGCTGGAAAAAATCCACAAACAGAGCACTCGCGCAGGCGAAGTGGTGCACCGCATCCGTGGTCTGC
TGAAACGTCGTGAAGCGGTGATGGTAGATGTTAACATCCTGACCCTGGTGGAAGAATCCATCAGCCTGCT
GCGTCTGGAGCTGGCACGTCGCGAAATCCAGATCAACACTCAGATCAAAGGTGAACCGTTCTTCATTACT
GCCGACCGCGTTGGCCTGCTGCAAGTTCTGATTAACCTGATCAAAAACTCCCTGGACGCGATCGCTGAAT
CTGATAATGCCCGTTCTGGTAAAATCAACATCGAACTGGACTTTAAAGAGTACCAGGTAAACGTCTCCAT
CATCGATAACGGTCCGGGCCTGGCGATGGATTCTGACACTCTGATGGCTACGTTTTACACTACCAAAATG
GATGGCCTGGGCCTGGGTCTGGCAGTCTGCCGCGAAGTTATCAGCAACCACGACGGCCACATCCTGCTGT
CCAACCGTGACGACGGCGTTCTGGGCTGTGTGGCAACCCTGAATCTGAAAAAACGCGGTTCTGAAGTGCC
GATCGAAGTCTAATAATCTAGACCAGGCATCAAATAAAACGAAAGGCTCAGTCGAAAGACTGGGCCTTTC
GTTTTATCTGTTGTTTGTCGGTGAACGCTCTCTACTAGAGTCACACTGGCTCACCTTCGGGTGGGCCTTT
CTGCGTTTATAGGTACCCGGGGATCCTCTAGCGTCTAAGAAACCATTATTATCATGACATTAACCTATAA
AAATAGGCGTATCACGAGGCCCTTTCGTCTTCACCTCGAGTTTACGGCTAGCTCAGTCCTAGGTACTATG
CTAGCAGAAATATAAAGAACGATCTATTTATCCGCGTACATGCAGCAGCAAATCAACGGCCCGGTCTACC
TGGTGGATGATGATGAAGCCATTATCGACTCCATCGATTTTTTGATGGAGGGCTACGGTTACAAACTGAA
CTCGTTTAACTGCGGCGATCGCTTTTTGGCAGAAGTCGATCTCACCCAGGCAGGATGTGTAATTCTGGAT
GCGCGTATGCCAGGCTTAACTGGTCCTCAGGTGCAACAGCTGCTGAGCGACGCGAAAAGCCCGCTTGCGG
TCATCTTCCTGACCGGCCATGGCGATGTTCCGATGGCGGTTGATGCGTTCAAAAATGGCGCGTTCGATTT
CTTTCAAAAACCTGTGCCGGGTAGCTTGCTCAGTCAGTCAATTGCCAAAGGCTTGACTTATTCAATCGAT
CAACATCTGAAACGTACTAACCAAGCGTTAATCGACACGCTCTCGGAACGCGAAGCTCAAATTTTTCAAC
TGGTGATTGCAGGCAACACCAACAAACAGATGGCTAACGAGCTTTGCGTGGCTATTCGTACCATTGAGGT
TCACCGTAGCAAACTGATGACCAAACTGGGTGTTAACAACCTGGCTGAACTGGTTAAACTGGCGCCGCTG
CTGGCACATAAATCCGAATAATAATCTAGACCAGGCATCAAATAAAACGAAAGGCTCAGTCGAAAGACTG
GGCCTTTCGTTTTATCTGTTGTTTGTCGGTGAACGCTCTCTACTAGAGTCACACTGGCTCACCTTCGGGT
GGGCCTTTCTGCGTTTATAGTAAATCACTGCATAATTCGTGTCGCTCAAGGCGCACTCCCGTTCTGGATA
ATGTTTTTTGCGCCGACATCATAACGGTTCTGGCAAATATTCTGAAATGAGCTGGTTAGCTAGTCATTCA
AGCATTATTATGCTGTTTTTTGAAGTGAATGTGCGGCCATCTAGCCGCACATTTTGCATCTAAAACATGC
AGTCATCAGCAAAATAATAAACTTTTCCCCAATATGTGGTTTACCACAATTTACAGGAATTCACTCCTGT
GGTGGTGCAAATTTGAACTGTGAATTGCTTCACAAACGCCGCTATCGCAATGTCAGTATGTGGTTTACCA
CAATATCTAATATCACTCTGCTCAATAACAATGATGAAAACCTTAGGAAGAAGTTAATTGTGTTAAACAG
TTAACTAGGGGCTTTATCTAACGCTCTCCTAAGGACAACTGTCATTGGGAGATTTAACACGCACTGACCA
CCATGAAGGTGACGCTCATGACTTACTTGCTGAATCTCAGGAGTTTATGACCTTTTTTTTTTAGATCCTA
TCGGTATGAGAGCCCTGGTAGTCATCCGCCTGTCCCGCGTCACCGATGCTACGACTTCACCGGAGCGTCA
GCTGGAGTCTTGCCAGCAGCTCTGCGCCCAGCGCGGCTGGGACGTCGTCGGGGTAGCGGAGGATCTGGAC
GTCTCCGGGGCGGTCGATCCGTTCGACCGGAAGCGCAGACCGAACCTGGCCCGGTGGCTAGCGTTCGAGG
AGCAACCGTTTGACGTGATCGTGGCGTACCGGGTAGATCGGTTGACCCGATCGATCCGGCATCTTCAGCA
GCTGGTCCACTGGGCCGAGGACCACAAGAAGCTGGTCGTCTCCGCGACCGAAGCGCACTTCGATACGACG
ACGCCGTTTGCGGCGGTCGTCATCGCGCTTATGGGAACGGTGGCGCAGATGGAATTAGAAGCGATCAAAG
AGCGGAACCGTTCGGCTGCGCATTTCAATATCCGCGCCGGGAAATACCGAGGATCCCTGCCGCCGTGGGG
ATACCTGCCTACGCGCGTGGACGGGGAGTGGCGGCTGGTGCCGGACCCTGTGCAGCGAGAGCGCATCCTC
GAGGTGTATCACCGCGTCGTCGACAACCACGAGCCGCTGCATCTGGTGGCCCACGACCTGAACCGGCGTG
GTGTCCTGTCGCCGAAGGACTACTTCGCGCAGCTGCAAGGCCGCGAGCCGCAGGGCCGGGAGTGGTCGGC
TACCGCGCTGAAGCGATCGATGATCTCCGAGGCGATGCTCGGGTACGCGACTCTGAACGGTAAGACCGTC
CGAGACGACGACGGAGCCCCGCTGGTGCGGGCTGAGCCGATCCTGACCCGTGAGCAGCTGGAGGCGCTGC
GCGCCGAGCTCGTGAAGACCTCCCGGGCGAAGCCCGCGGTGTCTACCCCGTCGCTGCTGCTGCGGGTGTT
GTTCTGCGCGGTGTGCGGGGAGCCCGCGTACAAGTTCGCCGGGGGAGGACGTAAGCACCCGCGCTACCGC
TGCCGCTCGATGGGGTTCCCGAAGCACTGCGGGAACGGCACGGTGGCGATGGCCGAGTGGGACGCGTTCT
GCGAGGAGCAGGTACTGGATCTGCTCGGGGACGCGGAGCGTCTGGAGAAAGTCTGGGTAGCGGGCTCGGA
CTCCGCGGTCGAACTCGCGGAGGTGAACGCGGAGCTGGTGGACCTGACGTCGCTGATCGGCTCCCCGGCC
TACCGGGCGGGCTCTCCGCAGCGAGAAGCACTGGATGCCCGTATTGCGGCGCTGGCCGCGCGGCAAGAGG
AGCTGGAGGGCCTGGAGGCTCGCCCGTCTGGCTGGGAGTGGCGCGAGACCGGGCAGCGGTTCGGGGACTG
GTGGCGGGAGCAGGACACCGCGGCAAAGAACACCTGGCTTCGGTCGATGAACGTTCGGCTGACGTTCGAC
GTCCGCGGCGGGCTGACTCGCACGATCGACTTCGGGGATCTTCAGGAGTACGAGCAGCATCTCAGGCTCG
GCAGCGTGGTCGAACGGCTACACACCGGGATGTCGGGTTCAGCAGCAAACGACGAAAACTACGCTGCACA
CCGATGATGCTTAAGTCGAACAGAAAGTAATCGTATGCGAAACGATCCTCATCCTGTCTCTTGATCAGAT
CTTGATCCCCTGCGCCATCAGATCCTTGGCGGCAAGAAAGCCATCCAGTTTACTTTGCAGGGCTTCCCAA
CCTTACCAGAGGGCGGCCCAACTGGCAATTCCGACGTCTGTGCAAGTACTACTGTTCTGCAGTCACTTGC
CTAAGATACTAGCTCCGGCAAAAAAACGGGCAAGGTGTCACCACCCTGCCCTTTTTCTTTAAAACCGAAA
AGATTACTTCGCGTTTGCCACCTGACGTCTAAGAAAAGGAATATTCAGCAATTTGCCCGTGCCGAAGAAA
GGCCCACCCGTGAAGGTGAGCCAGTGAGTTGATTGCTACGTAATTAGTTAGTTAGCCCTTAGTGACTCGA
ATTTCGGCCGGCTTGTCGACGACGGCGGTCTCCGTCGTCAGGATCATCCGGGCAAGCTTTCCACACATTA
TAGGTACAAAAAGATGCGAAAGCAAATAAATTTTTTGGGTTTGTACCGTACACCACTGAGACCGCGGTGG
TTGACCAGACAAACCACGAAGCTGTCACCGGATGTGCTTTCCGGTCTGATGAGTCCGTGAGGACGAAACA
GCCTCTACAAATAATTTTGTTTAAGGGCCCAAGTTCACGAGAACGATATAGAAAGTTCTTCATTGTGGTG
GATTTATTAACATTAATAGAGCGCTGATGCCTATAGGTTGGCGCATGAGTTGCATTCTACATGGGCGTGC
AGTAACAAGTCTGTACGTAGAACCTAATTACATATGTAATTTATTAACATTTTCTAGGAGACGCCATCAT
GGCTAAAGTACAAAAATCAACAGACTCTTCCAGCTTGGCTGAAGTAGTAGACCGTATTCTGGACAAAGGC
ATTGTGATTGACGCTTGGGTCAAAGTCTCATTGGTTGGTATTGAACTGTTATCCATCGAAGCACGTGTTG
TTATTGCTTCTGTTGAAACTTATTTGAAATACGCAGAAGCGATTGGCCTTACAGCCAGTGCAGCGACTCC
AGCGTAATTAAGTAAGCAGAATAAAAGTGCCCAAGTGGCTGAGTCATTCAGCTGCTTGAGTACTTTTCAA
CGCTTCAAGAGTGCTCTATCACATAAGGAGAATCCTATGGGATGCTTAACAGACGGTATGGCGCAGCTGC
GTAAGAATATTGATGACAGTCATGAATCTCGCATAGCACAGCAAAATGCGCGGGTTTCCAGTGTGAGTGC
GCAGATTGCCGGTTTTTCTACAACTCGGGCTAGAAACGCGGCTCAAGACGCACGCGCACGCGCGACATTC
GTTGCCGATAATGTCAGAGGCGTTAATCGGATGTTGAGTGACTTCTGTCATACCCGCGAGGTAATGAGTC
GTCAACAGAGTGAAGAACGTGCCACCTTCGTGACGGATATGTCGAAGAAAACGCTAGCTTTATTAGACGG
TTTTAATGCTGAGCGTAAAAGTATGGCTGAACGCTGTGCTAAAGAACGAGCTGATTTCATTGCCAACGTG
GCAAACGATGTCGCTGCTTTTCTTAGTGCTTCTGAGAAGGACAGAATGGCTGCCCATGCTGTATTTTTCG
GCATGACCCTGGCTAAAAAAAAAACGAGCCTCGCAGTCTAGCCACTCGTCCTCTTGATAATACTCTGGCG
GTAAGTAGTGAAGATGAAAAAAGGTAAGTAGCGGTATTAGCCTCTGTCGTCCATGGAGGGTGAGGTGGAT
GAACAGTCTGCTCACAAACACGGAGTGACATTATTGGGCATACAGTTTCGATTAATCGCTAAGTTAAATC
GAAATATAAGAATCCGCTAAAATCGACCGATTCTAGCGGCTAAGACGATCACTGATTTGGCCATTTCGTA
GAACTGGTGTTGGCTAGGGCGTACACGGTTTGGCACAGGAGTATTTCCATGATTAAGCAAAATACCGTTT
CGCAGTATACCGTAGACGATGATCTTGTCGTTCCGGAAGCGAGTGAACATTTTGTAGCGACTTCTTATGT
GAACGACATTATAGAACGCGCATTGGTTTATTTACGCGCTGGCTATCCCGTGCATTTTGCCGGCCCATCT
GGGATAGGGAAAACAACCCTGGCATTTCATCTCGCAGCACTATGGGGTCGTCCCGTTACCATGTTGCAAG
GTAACGAAGAATTTGTGAGCTCCGATTTGACGGGGAAAGACATCGGCTATCGTAAAAGCAGCCTGGTGGA
TAACTACATTCATTCAGTGCTTAAAACTGAAGAACAGATGAACCGCATGTGGGTGGATAACCGTTTGACC
ACCGCGTGTCGTAACGGCGACATGCTGATCTATGATGAGTTCAATCGTTCCAAAGCAGAAACCAATAATG
TGCTGTTATCCGTATTATCCGAAGGGATTTTAAACCTTCCTGGTTTACGTGGTGTAGGGGAAGGGTATCT
CGATGTACACCCAGAATTTCGCGCTATTTTTACCTCCAATCCAGAAGAGTATGCCGGTACGCATAAGACC
CAGGACGCTCTGATGGATCGTATGATTACTATCAACATTGGTCTTGTCGATCGGGATACTGAACTACAGA
TACTGCATGCGCGCTCTGAATTGGAATTAAAAGAAGCGGCATATATCGTTGATATAATCAGAGAGTTGCG
TGGTAACGAACACGAAACCAAACATGGGTTACGTGCAGGAATTGCCATCGCCCACATCCTACACCAGCAA
GGAATAAAACCACGTTATGGTGACAAATTATTCCATGCTATCTGCTACGACGTCTTGAGTATGGACGCTG
CCAAAATACAACACGCTGGACGTTCTATATACCGTGAAATGGTCGATGGCGTTATTCGTAAAATCTGTCC
ACCAATAGGTTCAGACACGGTTAAAGCATCCACACAAAAAATAAAAGCAGTGGAGTAATTATCATGGCTA
TAAGTACTCGTCCTCTCAGAACACTGTCAGACATAAAAACTCATTCAGGTCGAGTGAGTGGTGAGCATCA
AACCTATCGTGATTATTTTCAGATAGGTGCGCTGGAATTAGAGCGTTGGCGGCGAACACGAGAACGTGAG
GCTGCCTCATCGCGTATTGCCAGTATTGATGAGCGTATCGCGGATATTGATAAAGAAAAAGCAGCGCTGC
TTGCAGACGCGACAGCGGCGAGTGCTGTGGCTGAAAATAATGATAAATCAGAAGCGGCCGAGAAGAAGAA
AAAGTCTTCTGGTTTGCGAATCAAGTATTGAGGTTGTCATTATGAACAAAATTCGCACCCTCGCTCATAT
CCGTACACCGCGTATGGTGAAGAGCTTTCGCACATGCGTCAACATGACGGGGAAGTCACAAATTCTCGCT
GATTTTGGACGTATTTATTTAGAAGAATATCGACGATTGAACCGTGTGCAATGCGCCAAAAGTAAACGTA
TTTCATTGAGGAGTGCATGATGAGTATTGATAAATCCAGAAATCATCGTGCCAAGGTGCTTTATGCGCTC
TGTGTTTCCGATGACTCAACGCCTAACTATAAAATACGCGGATTGGAAGCAGCACCGGTTTATTCTATTG
ATCAAGATGGCTTAAGAGCTGTGGTCAGCGATACGCTCAGTACCCGGTTACGTCCAGAAAGACGTAATAT
CACGGCGCATCAGGCTGTATTACATAAGTTGACTGAAGAAGGTACCGTATTGCCGATGCGCTTTGGGGTT
ATTGCCCGTAATGCTGAAGCAGTAAAGAATTTGCTGGTCGCTAATCAGGATACGATCAGAGAACATTTTG
AACGCTTGGATGGCTGTGTGGAAATGGGGCTACGTGTTTCCTGGGATGTTACTAATATTTATGAATATTT
TGTTGCTACATATCCAGTCTTAAGTGAAACGCGCGATGAAATCTGGAATGGAAATTCCAATGCCAATAAT
CACCGTGAAGAGAAGATTCGGCTGGGTAATTTGTACGAGTCATTGCGTAGTGGAGACAGAAAAGAATCGA
CGGAAAAAGTAAAAGAAGTTCTGTTGGATTATTGCGAAGAGATTATTGAAAACCCGGTTAAAAAAGAAAA
AGACGTAATGAATCTAGCCTGTTTGGTAGCAAGAGAACGGATGGATGAATTTGCCAAAGGCGTTTTTGAG
GCATCAAAGTTATTCGATAACGTTTATCTGTTCGATTATACCGGCCCATGGGCACCGCATAATTTCGTTA
CTCTGGATTTACATGCTCCTACAGCGAAGAAGAAAACGTTGACCCGCGCTGGTACTCTCTCTGACTGAGG
CTAAGCCATGCTGCTGATCGATGACATCCTGTTTTCTCCTGTCAAAGGCGTCATGTGGATTTTTCGGCAA
ATTCACGAACTGGCGGAAGATGAATTGGCTGGTGAGGCGGATCGTATTCGTGAAAGTTTGACTGATCTTT
ATATGTTACTGGAGACTGGCCAGATTACCGAAGATGAATTTGAACAACAGGAAGCTGTACTGCTGGATAG
ATTAGACGCACTGGATGAAGAAGATGACATGCTAGGCGACGAGCCTGGGGATGACGAAGACGACGAATAC
GAAGAGGACGACGACGAAGAGGACGACGACGAAGAGGATGACGACGACGAGGATGACGACGACGAGGATG
ACGACGACGAAGAGGATGACGACGACGACGAGGATGACGACGACGAGGATGAGCCAGAGGGTACGACGAA
ATGAAACCTGCTATTTATCCCAAGTTCTTACTGGAGTCGCCGCTGAAACTGGTTTTCTTCGGCGGTAAGG
GAGGAGTAGGTAAAAGTACCTGTGCGACGTCGACGGCGTTAAGGCTGGCGCAGGAACAGCCGCAGCACCA
TTTTTTGCTGGTTTCTACCGATCCAGCACATTCCCTGCAAAATATTCTCTCCGATCTGGTATTGCCAAAA
AATCTGGACGTACGTGAATTAAATGCCGCAGCCTCCTTGCATGAATTTAAATCGCAGCATGAAGGTGTTC
TGAAAGAGATAGCGTATCGCGGCACTGTTCTCGATCAAAACGACGTACAAGGATTGATGGATACCGCGCT
TCCCGGCATGGATGAATTGGCCGCTTATCTTGAAATAGCTGAATGGATTCAAAAAGATACTTACTATCGT
ATTATTATTGATACTGCTCCTACAGGTCATACATTGCGGCTTTTGGAAATGCCGGATTTGATTTATCGGT
GGTTGACCGCTCTGGATACCCTGCTTGCCAAACAGCGTTATATCCGGAAACGTTTTGCCGGTGATAATCG
ATTGGATCATCTGGATCATTTTCTGCTGGACATGAATGATTCACTTAAAGCTATGCACGAGCTGGTGACG
GATTCCACGCGTTGTTGTTTTGTGTTAGTGATGCTGGCGGAAGCGATGAGTGTGGAAGAAAGCATTGATC
TTGCTGGCGCGTTGAATCAGCAACGGGTGTTTCTGTCCGATTTAGTGGTCAATCGACTATTTCCTGAAAA
TGACTGTCCAACCTGTTGTGTTGAGCGTAACAGACAAATGCTTGCGCTCCAGAACGGATACCAACGTTTG
CCTGGGCACGTATTCTGGACGTTGCCTTTGCTTGCCATCGAACCGCGTGGTGCGTTGCTTCACGAATTTT
GGTCCGGGGTCCGTTTACTTGATGAAAACGAAGTCATGGCTACGACGTGTCATCATCAACTGCCTTTACG
TGTAGAGAGTTCCATTTCGCTGCCTGCCAGCACATTCCGACTGCTGATTTTTGCAGGTAAAGGTGGGGTA
GGTAAAACGACGCTGGCCTGTGCTACGGCATTGCGTCTGAACAGTGAATATCCAGAATTGCGTATTCTGT
TGTTCTCAGCCGATCCTGCTCACTCGCTGAGTGATTGTCTGGGTGTAACCCTACAGCAGCAGCCTATATC
GGTGTTGGTTAACATTGATGCCCAGGAAATTAATGCACAAGCTGATTTTGACAAAATCCGGCAGGGATAT
CGTGCGGAATTAGAAGCTTTCTTGCTGGATACGTTACCCAATCTGGATATTACTTTTGATCGTGAAGTGT
TGGAGCATTTGCTCGATCTCGCGCCCCCCGGATTAGATGAAATCATGGCATTGACTGCGATCATGGATCA
TCTAGACAGCGGTCGTTATGACATGGTCATCGTGGATGGCGCACCTAGCGGACATTTGCTACGTTTATTA
GAGTTGCCTGAATTGATTCGGGATTGGCTAAAACAGTTTTTCTCGTTATTGCTGAAATATCGCAAAGTCA
TGCGTTTCCCGCATTTATCGGAACGTTTGGTACAGCTTTCACGCGAATTAAAAAATCTACGCGCTCTACT
GCAGGATACCAAACAAACGGGGTTGTATGCAGTTACTGTTCCGACGCATTTGGCACTTGAGAAGACCTAT
GAAATGACATGCGCATTGCAGCGATTAGGCTTAACGGCAAACGCGTTGTTTATCAACCAGATTACACCTC
CCAGCGATTGCACACTGTGCCAGGCAATCACGAGTCGAGAGTCGTTGGAGCTGAAGTGCGCAGATGAGAT
GTTCCACAGCCAACCACACGCGCAGATTTTCCGGCAAACAGAACCTACGGGATTGAGCAAGCTAAAGACA
TTGGGTTCGGCATTGTTTTTATAAACTGTGAGCGTACACATTATGCCAGTGAACAAACAGTATCAGGATG
AACAGCAACAGGTCTCTCTGTGTGAGGCCTTGGACCGCGTTCTGAACAAAGGTGTGGTGATTGTCGCTGA
TATCACCATTTCAGTCGCTAATATTGATTTGATTTATTTAAGCCTACAGGCTTTGGTTTCTTCTGTAGAA
GCGAAAAACCGTTTACCCGGTAGGGAGTAACACTATGACAACCAATCAGTTATCGCACCATAGTCCTGTG
TTCGGCCCGACATCGCCAGCAATACAACGGCCAATTACTGAAGCTAATCGACATAAAATAGACATCGATG
GAGAACGCGTCCGTGATGGTTTGGCGCAACTCGTCCTGACCCTGGTCAAACTGCTGCACGAACTACTGGA
GCGTCAAGCCATAAGGCGGATGGATTCGGGTTCGCTTAGTGATGAAGAAGTCGAGCGTTTGGGTTTGGCG
CTAATGCGCCAAGCCGAGGAGTTGACACATTTGTGCGACGTTTTTGGCTTCAAGGATGATGATTTGAACT
TGGATTTAGGCCCGCTAGGCCGATTGCTGTAAGGAAATTGTATGATGAACAACAACATACGATTATTTTT
TAGTTCCCATATAAATGTTATCAGTCTGTTTTCGGCAGAGGGTGTGTACCATGGTTAATACTACCAATGA
CATAAATGCGGCTACGCGTGGTCTTCTACTGCGTATGGGTAATGCATGGTTTGAACAAGATGAACTGCGA
CAAGCAGTGGATATCTATCTGAAAATAATCGAGCAATATCCTGACAGCAAGGAGAGTAAAACCGCGCAAA
CGGCGCTGTTGACCATTTCACAACGTTATGAACGAGATGGTTTGTTCCGGCTGTCACTTGATATCCTTGA
ACGCGTTGGGGAAATAACACCGACATCCATATAAGTTTCAGGATATTAACGTGGCCTATTTATCAGGTTT
GAATCCTATATTAAGTCGCAAGCGATATCGCCAGCAGTGTTTTCTACGCAGTGAGATCCATGTTCAGGAT
ACCCTGGATCCAAGAATTAAGAGCATCAGTACGGTATAGATCATCTTTCAAGTTGCAGGTGCGTTGTCTG
CCCACGCTAACCCCAGTCACTTACTGGAGTAAGCCTTGGGGATTTACTCGATTGTCGCCTTCCTGTGTGT
TGAAATTTATTGGGTATATATGCTTTTGATTTTAGAGAGAAGGGGATGAGGATTTGAGGTCTTTAGGTTG
TTTACCCTATAAGGATTTGCACCATGAGCGGCAACAAAAAACTAACCCATTCAACCGATTCGACCACCGT
AGCGGATTTGTTAGAGCGATTACTGGACAAAGGGGTTGTCATCAGCGGTGACATTCGCATCAGACTGGTT
GAAGTCGAATTGCTGACACTGGAAATTCGCCTGCTTATCTGTTCCGTAGATAAAGCGGTAGAAATGGGGC
TGGATTGGTGGAGTGGCAATCCGGCGTTTGATTCCAGAGCCAGAGTGTCATCATCAGCGCCTGCTCCAGA
GTTGGAAGAACGTCTGCAGCGGCTAGAGGCTCGTTTGGAAGCGGCACCGTCCGTCATAGAAGAAACTCAT
TTATAAGGATTATCTTTTTTATGCGAGCGCTGATTCATTTTCCCATTATTCATAGCCCTAAAGATTTAGG
GACATTGAGCGAAGCGGCAAGTCATTTGCGAACCGAAACTCAAACGCGTGCGTATCTTGCTGCCGTCGAG
GGGTTCTGGACAATGATTACCACTACGATTGAGGGTTTAGATCTGGACTATACACATCTGAAACTTTATC
AGGATGGTCTGCCGGTTTGTGGAAAAGAAAATGAAATAGTGACCGATGTTGCTAACGCTGGTAGCCAGAA
TTACAAGCTCTTGCTTACGTTGCAACATAAAGGCGCAATTCTGATGGGAACAGAGTCCCCTGAACTATTG
TTGCAAGAGCGCGATCTGATGACGCAGTTGTTACAATCTACGGAGCAAACCGAAGCGTCCTTGGAAACAG
CAAAAACATTATTGAACCGGCGGGATGATTATATTGCCCAGCGCATTGATGAAACGCTGCAAGATGGCGA
GATGGCGATACTTTTCCTGGGGCTTATGCACAATATTGAAGCGAAGCTGCCCGCAGATATTGTTTTTATT
CAACCGTTAGGTAAACCCCCAGGAGGGGAAAGTATTTAGTGACTACATTCCTTGTTCTGCATTATCGTTG
GCATTAGAAGTGGATTTATTCACCGAGAATATTAGAGGTAGTATAAATATAATTTATATGTCATTTTAAT
AGACTACATAATAATGGGACTTTGTTGCTTTTTTTATATTTTTATGCGTTTTTTTGACTGATGAAAAACG
TAATAATAACCAACTATGTTTGTTTGTAAAAGTATCGGCATAGCAGCAATATAGTGCGTATACGGTGATA
AATAAATATTATGGAACCCGTGGTCGGAATTTCCATCACGGGATGATTTTGTTAATACTACCCTTCCTGT
TTGTCTGTTTCAGCCTTCATTTTTGTGTAAAGAAATCGAAATCAATATTCATTATTTTGTTAGATAATAT
ATGGTGCTTCTAGTGGAATTGATGCCAGATGTGACATAGGCAAACGTTTTTTGGCGGTGGTTTATTAGCT
ATTTATGTGATGTATGTCTCTTAGTTATTACCAGTTTTATCGATAGCCCTATGATCTTTTGATACTAAAA
ATGTGACCTAATCGGCTAAAAAGGGAGTGTCGCCCTTGATATGGCTGATAGCCATCAGTAGACAGATGAT
GGGATGATGTTTATCATGTCCAGAATAAAGTCTCTCGCTTATTTGACCGGGTAGTTAAAATATTCGTTAA
TAAATAGAAATACTTGCCTAAATTATTGTCACAAAATCGAAAAGAAAATTGTGTTATCTTAAATTTGTAC
TATAAGTATTAAGGATGCTATTCATTAAAATTAGGCACCGTCTAGGCGATGATTAGGCGGTTGTGTTAAA
AAAATAACTAGAGTGTTAATAATTCTTTTTTTGCGTCAAATATATACGTGATAGAAGGGAGATTTATCCT
CTTCTTCCCCGTATCTTTTAACTATTATTAAAAATGAAATAACCAATTGGATGTAGTCGATGAAAAGTAT
TGATCCTGGCTATGTTTTAATAATTGATGACGACAAAGATATTTGTGACCTGCTATCACACTTGCTGGAA
AAGGCTGGTTGTGAAACTCAGCAAGGTTACGATGGCGACATGGCAATAAAGTTGTTGTCTCAGCGTGAAC
CGGATGTACTGTTACTTGATAGTATTCTCCCTAAACACAGTGGCATGGAGGTGTTAGCCAATGCCCATGC
TCTGTATCCGCAACTCCCCGTTATCATTATTACTGGCAATGTCGGCATTCTTAGCGCGGTTGGTGCTATC
AAAGCTGGTGCATGGGATTACATTCCCAAGCCGTTTGATAACAAACGAGTATTAGATCTGGTGAATCGTG
CAATGCAAATGCGTTGGGGTAACTACGATTCAAACTGCAAAGCCAGCAAGGATACTAAAACGCGTATCGC
TGCCATGATGGGGAATAGCCGCGAGATTCAGTCGGTGATCAGAGATGTCGTTAACGTGGCTCATACGGAT
TTTTCTGTCGTTATTCAGGGTGAAACGGGAACTGGCAAAGAATTGGTTGCGAAAAACATCCATTTAGCCA
GTCAGCATGCCACAGGGGTTTTTGTTCCCATTGATTGTGGCTCCATACCCGACTCGTTGATCGAAAATGA
ACTATTTGGTCATGAAAAAGGCTCGTACACCGGGGCTGATCAGGTTCATGCGGGTAAGTTTGAAGCGGCT
GACGGCGGTACGTTATTCCTGGATGAAATCGCCAACATGTCTTTATCCGCACAGGCCAAGCTACTGCGTG
TGCTACAAGAGCACGTTGTCTATCGTATTGGCGCGACTAAACCCATTCCTGTCAATGTGCGAGTCCTGGC
TGCCAGCAATGATGATCTACTGGACGCGGTAGTTAAAGGGAAATTTCGCGAGGATCTCTATTATCGATTG
AATGAGTATGTCATTCGGATTCCGCCGTTACGCAATCGGCACGAGGATATTCTGTTTTTGTCCAATCGGT
TTATCGCCGAAACCAGCGTCGAATTGAACAAAACACCGCCTGATTTGTCCGTTGCGGCTAAAGAAACACT
GTTACGTTATCCATGGCCGGGTAACGTGCGAGAGTTACGCGCTGTCATCCGCCGTGCTGTTTTGGTATCC
GACAAAAGAGTAGGGGTTGATGATTTAGGCCTGGTCATCAAAGAAGATCACTTTCCGCAATCAACGAAAA
ATCCGTATCTGAGAACGATACAGAATTTCTGTCTGGAAGGTTCGTCTCTTAAAGAGATCACTCAACTCAA
TATTGATCAAATAGAGCGAATTATCATTCAAGACACATTAGAGAAAACAGGCAATAACAAGGCAGAAGCA
GCGCGGCGTTTGAATATTGACTATAAAACGCTGCACTCTAAACTCAAAAAGATCAATGCAGCCGAGGTAA
ACAATCATGAGTAGTAAAAAAAAAATGATGTGACAGGGAATGTTGAAGGAATTTTGCGCGGTTTGGGCGA
TCTGGTGGAAAAATTGGTTGAAACCGGCGAACAGATAAAGCGTAGCGGTGCGTTCGATATTGACACGAAC
GACGGTAAGAATGCCAAAGCCGTGTATGGTTTCTCCATCAAGATGGGTTTGGATGGAAACCAGGAAAATC
GGGTAGAACCTTTTGGCAACATACGCCGGGATGAGCAAACCGGGGAAGCTACAGTGCAGGAAGTGTCTGA
ACCGTTGGTTGATGTTATCGAAGAAAGTGATCATGTGCTGGTACTGGCAGAAATGCCGGGGGTCGCTGAT
GAAGATGTGCAAGTCGAATTGAATGGCGACATTCTGACGTTACACTCGGAAAGAGGCAGTAAAAAATATC
ATAAAGAAATCGTGTTGCCGTGCTCATTCGATGACAAGGCGATGGAACGGTCTTGCCGTAATGGCATTTT
GGAAGTCAAATTAGGAAAATGAGGCAGTCATGTCTGAAGAACTCAAGCTCAAGGTCGCCGAGGCTCTGCC
AAAGGATGCTGGGCGCGGTTATGCTCGCTTAGATCCGGCCGATATGGCCAGGTTAAATCTGGCTGTCGGT
GACATAGTGCAGTTAACCAGTAAAAAAGGCACCGGGATTGCTAAATTGATGCCGACTTATCCCGATATGC
GGAATAAAGGCATCGTACAACTGGATGGTTTGACGCGGCGTAATACCAGCCTGAGTTTAGATGAAAAAGT
GCAGATTGAACCCGCTTCCTGCAAACACGCCACACAGATCGTCCTCATTCCCACCACGATTACGCCCAAC
CAACGTGACCTGTATTATATCGGTAGCCTGCTCGATGGGTTGCCCGTACAGAAAGGCGATCTGCTGCGCG
CGCACCTGTTTGGCAGTCGTTCTGCTGATTTTAAAGTCGAAAGCACCATACCTGATGGTGCGGTACTGAT
TGATCCGACCACGACACTGGTGATTGGCAAATCAAATGCTGTCGGGAATTCGAGTCATAGCACACAACGT
TTGTCGTATGAGGATGTTGGCGGCCTTAAAAACCAGGTGCGGCGTATTCGAGAAATGATCGAATTACCAT
TACGCTATCCTGAGGTCTTTGAACGTTTAGGTATAGATGCCCCCAAAGGTGTACTGCTCTCTGGTCCCCC
GGGATGTGGTAAAACCCTCATCGCCCGCATTATTGCGCAAGAAACCGATGCGCAATTTTTTACCATCAGC
GGCCCGGAAATTGTGCATAAGTTTTATGGTGAAAGTGAAGCCCACTTACGCAAAATTTTTGAGGAAGCCG
GACGCAAAGGGCCAAGTATCATTTTTCTGGATGAAATTGACTCTATTGCACCACACCGCGACAAGGTCGT
CGGTGATGTAGAAAAACGTATCGTTGCGCAACTGCTCGCATTAATGGATGGTCTCAAGAATCGAGGCAAA
GTCATTGTCATTGCCGCGACCAATCTACCTAATGCGATTGATCCCGCGTTGCGCCGTCCGGGACGCTTTG
ACCGTGAAATCAGCATTCCTATTCCAGACCGTGAAGGTCGCCGCGAGATTATCGAAATTCATAGCACGGG
AATGCCGCTGAATGCTGATGTCGATCTGAACGTGCTTGCCGATATCACTCACGGTTTTGTCGGTGCCGAT
CTGGAAGCGTTATGCCGTGAAGCCGCGATGAGTGCGTTACGCCGTTTACTGCCTGAGATCGATTTCAGTT
CGGCGGAGCTACCTTATGATCGTCTGGCCGAATTAACGGTGATGATGGATGATTTTCGTGCCGCCTTGTG
TGAAGTATCACCGTCAGCGATTCGTGAGCTGTTCGTCGATATTCCCGATGTGCGTTGGGAAGATGTCGGC
GGTTTGGATGACGTACGCCGTCGATTGATCGAATCCGTCGAGTGGCCTATCAAGTACCCTGAGCTCTATG
AACAAGCGGGTGTTAAGCCGCCTAAAGGTCTGCTGTTAGCTGGGCCTCCCGGCGTTGGGAAAACGCTGAT
CGCCAAAGCCGTTGCTAATGAAAGTGGCGTTAATGTCATTTCAGTTAAAGGTCCGGCGCTGATGTCGCGT
TATGTCGGTGATTCGGAAAAAGGTGTCCGAGAGCTGTTTCTCAAAGCTCGTCAGGCTGCGCCCTGCATTA
TTTTCCTTGATGAAGTCGATTCTGTGATTCCTGCCCGTAACGAGGGCGCTATCGACTCACATGTCGCAGA
ACGGGTGTTGAGCCAATTCTTATCTGAAATGGATGGGCTGGAAGAACTCAAAGGTGTTTTCGTTATGGGG
GCGACCAATCGTGCGGACTTGATCGATCCCGCGATGCTGCGACCAGGACGTTTTGATGAAATAATCGAAT
TGGGCCTGCCCGACGAGGACGCCCGTCGGCAGATTCTGGCGGTGCATTTACGTAATAAACCGCTGGGTGA
CAATATTCATGCTGACGATTTGGCAGAACGTTGTGATGGTGCCAGCGGTGCAGAATTGGCCGCGGTGTGT
AATCGTGCCGCATTAGCGGCATTGCGTCGTGCAATCCAGCAGTCTGAAGAGGCTGTTCTGAGCCCGTCAA
CGGTAGGAGAAACCCCTGTGGCGCTGACGGTACGCATTGAACAGCATGATTTTGCTGAAGTGATTGCCGA
AATGTTTGGCGATGATGCATGACGATGAACACAGAAGCACAGACTGAGCAGGCCATTTATCTGTATGGCC
TGACGTTGCCCGATTTAGCCGCACCGCCAATTTTGGGCGTTGATAATCAGCATCCGATTAATACACATCA
ATGTGCCGGATTGAATGCGGTGATTAGCCCAGTGGCACTCTCCGATTTCACGGGTGAAAAGGGTGAAGAC
AATGTACAGAATGTCACTTGGCTAACGCCGCGTATTTGTCGGCATGCGCAGATTATTGACAGCCTGATGG
CCCAAGGTCCGGTCTATCCTTTGCCCTTCGGCACGCTGTTTTCCAGTCAGAACGCGTTGGAACAGGAAAT
GAAAAGCCGCGCTACTGACGTATTTGTGTCGCTACGTCGCATAACCGGCTGTCAGGAATGGGCACTGGAA
GCGACACTGGATCGTAAACAGGCCGTTGACGTTTTATTCACCGAAGGTCTGGACTCCGGTCGCTTTTGCC
TACCCGAAGCCATAGGCCGCCGCCATTTGGAAGAGCAGAAATTACGCCGCAGGTTAACCACTGAGTTGAG
TGACTGGTTGGCACATGCTTTGACTGCCATGCAGAACGAATTACATCCTTTGGTACGTGATTTCCGTTCA
CGTCGGTTGTTGGACGATAAAATTTTGCATTGGGCGTATTTACTCCCGGTGGAGGACGTTGCCGCGTTTC
AACAGCAGGTTGCTGACATTGTTGAACGCTATGAAGCTTACGGTTTTAGTTTTCGCGTGACAGGCCCGTG
GGCAGCCTACAGTTTTTGCCAACCTGACGAATCATGAGCTTACTACTGTACGGCATTGTTGCCGAGGATA
CTCAACTGGCGCTTGAACCAGACGGTTCGCCGCACGCCGGTGAAGAGCCGATGCAGCTTGTTAAAGCGGC
AACGTTGGCGGCGCTGGTCAAGCCTTGTGAAGCAGACGTCAGTCGCGAGCCCGCGGCAGCGTTTGCTTTT
GGCCAACAGATAATGCATGTTCATCAACAGACCACGATTATTCCGATTCGTTATGGTTGTGTGTTGGCAG
ATGAAGATGCGGTAACACAGCATTTACTCAACCATGAGGCACATTATCAAACGCAATTGGTTGAGCTGGA
AAATTGTGACGAAATGGGTATTCGGTTATCCCTGGCGTCGGCTGAGGATAATGCCGTTACTACGCCGCAA
GCGAGTGGTCTGGACTATTTGCGGAGTCGAAAACTCGCTTATGCCGTACCTGAACACGCTGAACGGCAGG
CTGCACTACTGAATAATGCGTTTACGGGGTTGTATCGCCGACACTGCGCGGAAATCAGTATGTTTAATGG
TCAGCGGACTTACCTGTTGAGCTATCTGGTGCCACGAACCGGGTTACAGGCGTTTCGCGACCAATTTAAT
ACTCTGGCCAACAACATGACGGATATAGGGGTTATCAGTGGGCCTTGGCCTCCCTATAACTTCGCCAGCT
AATTTGTTAACGACAGGCTACCATGTCAGATAATCCTTTTGAACAGCAGTCAGAAAACCACTTTGAACTT
CTTTACAACATGCTATTGGATGCAATTCCTTCTTCCGTGTTAATGGTGGATGAGAAACTGCATGTGGTTT
CAGTCAATCAGAATTTTTTAATCAAGGGTCATCGCGGCAACCCGGATACAATTGGTCGCCCGTTATCGGA
CGTCTTTCCGAGCGTCATTTTGGAAAATACGGGTCTTGAAGCACATATCCGGGATGTATTCCGTAGCGGA
TTACCCGTTAATGGTCAGAAAATGACCTACCGTGCGCCAGGCGTACCGATTCGGATTTATTACTATTCTA
TTCTACCCATCCCCATTAACCAGATTATGCTGTTCATGGAGGATGTCACCGAGCAGGTTCGCCTGTCTGA
AGAAGTCCATCGAGTAGAACGGCACCTCGCTTCAGTTGTAGAAAACGCCAGCGACATTGTTCTTTCGACC
GATATTGAAGGATGCATATTGACGTGGAATTCAGCGGCGGAAAAGCTGTCAGGTTTACCCACGCATGAAG
TCTATGGGCGATACTTTTTTGAGTTCTGCGATACCAACCAAAAGGAGGCGGTGCGTCTGATTTTCATGCG
TATGAAGAACAGCAATGAATCACATACGACTGAATTTCATTTATTAACGCCTAACAATGGTGGCAGCATA
TTGATTTCCTGGGTATTTTCACCAATGAAGGATGACTATGGGCAAACGGTGGGCACCGTAGTTGTCGGTC
GTGATTTGGCTGAACGTCGGAAATTGGAACTGCAATTACGTCAATCACAGAAGTTGACCGCGTTGGGCGT
CATGGCGGGCGGTATCGCTCATGAAATTCGTAATCCTCTTGCTGTTTGTTCTTCAGCGGCGCAATTTTTG
CTGGAAGACGAGATTACGGCTGAATTTCATAAAGAGTGTTCAAGAAAAATACAGACTAACATTCAAAAAG
CCTCGGCCATCATTGAGAATTTACTCCGTTTTGCCCGTTCTTCCCTCGATACCGAAATGGTAGAGGTCAA
TCTGATCACGGTGCTGAAAGAAACTATCGACCTGATCGCCAACCAGGCCAAAGTGCAGAAAATTCAGATC
CTGTTGCCGTTGCAAAAAGGAAATATATTGGTGTCAGGTGTGTCGGGCTTACTGCAACAGGTGTTCATGA
ATATTTTTCTTAATGCCATTAATGCGATGCCGGAAGGCGGTGTGTTAAGTATTGCGGTAGAGACCTTTGA
AGACCGGGTTATTGTGCGTATTTCTGATACTGGCGTAGGCATTCCCGCCGGCGAGTTGGATAAAATTTTC
GATCCGTTCCACACGTCTTCACCCGTAGGCCAAGGTACTGGTTTGGGTTTGTCCATTTGTTACAGCATTA
TCCAACAGCACCTTGGTTCCATACAGGCAGAGAGTTGTCTGGGTGAAGGTTCCACTATTATTGTTACCTT
ACCTATACTCTAAAATGATGAACGCACCCATTCTGATAGTTGATGATGAACCTGACATGTGTTGGGCCAT
TTCCCATATTATTCAATCACAAGGCATGAGTGTCATTACCGCTTACAGTGGGGAAGATGCTTGCGTTAAG
CTGATGACCGGCAATTTTTCCTTTGTGTTTTTAGATGCCAAGTTACCGGATATGGACGGTCTGGAAGTGG
CGCGTCGAGCCAGTACCTTGCTAGAGCGAAGACCGCGTGTAGTGCTGGTTTCCGGTTATCACTATTACGA
TGATCCGGTTATTCGCCATGCTATCGTTGAAGGCATTATCTGCGGTTTTCTGGCGAAGCCTTTTACCAAT
AAAGAGCTGCTGAAAACATTACAGACACTATCACAGCCGAGCGAGTAGTTGCGTCGCTAGCTTAATCAAC
GCTCTGCTTCTTCGGGGGGAATTACTGACACGCTGCACCTTAAAACGGGCATTATGACGATAGTGCTCGT
TTTAAGGTGCAAATGGTGTTTTATCGTTAGCGTGATGTGATGAGATGTGCAGCTTCTTTTTTCGATACAT
GAGCGGAGTCATCTTCATTTCTTTTCGAAACTGATTAATAAAATAGCTTGTACTATTAAACCCTACTTGA
TAGGCGACTTCCGTCACATTGAGAGAAGATTTTCAGCCTGATACAGATTAAATCAGAACGCAGAAGCGGT
CTGATAAAACAGAATTTGCCTGGCGGCAGTAGCGCGGTGGTCCCACCTGACCCCATGCCGAACTCAGAAG
TGAAACGCCGTAGCGCCGATGGTAGTGTGGGGTCTCCCCATGCGAGAGTAGGGAACTGCCAGGCATCAAA
TAAAACGAAAGGCTCAGTCGAAAGACTGGGCCTTTCGTTTTATCTGTTGTTTGTCGGTGAACGCTCTCCT
GAGTAGGACAAATCCGCCGGGAGCGGATTTGAACGTTGCGAAGCAACGGCCCGGAGGGTGGCGGGCAGGA
CGCCCGCCATAAACTGCCAGGCATCAAATTAAGCAGAAGGCCATCCTGACGGATGGCCTTTTTGCGTTTC
TACAAACTCTTTTGTTTATTTTTCTAAATACATTCAAATATGTATCCGCTCATGAGACAATAACCCTGAT
AAATGCTTCAATAATATTGAAAAAGGAAGAGTATGAGTATTCAACATTTCCGTGTCGCCCTTATTCCCTT
TTTTGCGGCATTTTGCCTTCCTGTTTTTGCTCACCCAGAAACGCTGGTGAAAGTAAAAGATGCTGAAGAT
CAGTTGGGTGCAGCAAACTATTAACTGGCGAACTACTTACTCTAGCTTCCCGGCAACAATTAATAGACTG
GATGGAGGCGGATAAAGTTGCAGGACCACTTCTGCGCTCGGCCCTTCCGGCTGGCTGGTTTATTGCTGAT
AAATCTGGAGCCGGTGAGCGTGGGTCTCGCGGTATCATTGCAGCACTGGGGCCAGATGGTAAGCCCTCCC
GTATCGTAGTTATCTACACGACGGGGAGTCAGGCAACTATGGATGAACGAAATAGACAGATCGCTGAGAT
AGGTGCCTCACTGATTAAGCATTGGTAACTGTCAGACCAAGTTTACTCATATATACTTTAGATTGATT
[125 nt withheld, positions 24569-24693]
C
[141 nt withheld, positions 24695-24835]
CCTTTGACGTTGGAGTCCACGTTCTTT
[37 nt withheld, positions 24863-24899]
ACCCTATCTCGGGCTATTCTTTTGATTTATAAGGGATTTTGCCGATTTCGGCATATTGGTTAAAAAATGA
GCTGATTTAACAAAAATTTAACGCGAATTTTAACAAAATATTAACGTTTACAATTTAAAAGGATCTAGGT
GAAGATCCTTTTTGATAATCTCATGACCAAAATCCCTTAACGTGAGTTTTCGTTCCACTGAGCGTCAGAC
CCCGTAGAAAAGATCAAAGGATCTTCTTGAGATCCTTTTTTTCTGCGCGTAATCTGCTGCTTGCAAACAA
AAAAACCACCGCTACCAGCGGTGGTTTGTTTGCCGGATCAAGAGCTACCAACTCTTTTTCCGAAGGTAAC
TGGCTTCAGCAGAGCGCAGATACCAAATACTGTCCTTCTAGTGTAGCCGTAGTTAGGCCACCACTTCAAG
AACTCTGTAGCACCGCCTACATACCTCGCTCTGCTAATCCTGTTACCAGTCAGGCATTTGAGAAGCACAC
GGTCACACTGCTTCCGGTAGTCAATAAACCGGTAAACCAGCAATAGACATAAGCGGCTATTTAACGACCC
TGCCCTGAACCGACGACCGGGTCGAATTTGCTTTCGAATTTCTGCCATTCATCCGCTTATTATCACTTAT
TCAGGCGTAGCAACCAGGCGTTTAAGGGCACCAATAACTGCCTTAAAAAAATTACGCCCCGCCCTGCCAC
TCATCGCAGTACTGTTGTAATTCATTAAGCATTCTGCCGACATGGAAGCCATCACAAACGGCATGATGAA
CCTGAATCGCCAGCGGCATCAGCACCTTGTCGCCTTGCGTATAATATTTGCCCATGGTGAAAACGGGGGC
GAAGAAGTTGTCCATATTGGCCACGTTTAAATCAAAACTGGTGAAACTCACCCAGGGATTGGCTGAGACG
AAAAACATATTCTCAATAAACCCTTTAGGGAAATAGGCCAGGTTTTCACCGTAACACGCCACATCTTGCG
AATATATGTGTAGAAACTGCCGGAAATCGTCGTGGTATTCACACCAGAGCGATGAAAACGTTTCAGTTTG
CTCATGGAAAACGGTGTAACAAGGGTGAACACTATCCCATATCACCAGCTCACCGTCTTTCATTGCCATA
CGGAATTCCGGATGAGCATTCATCAGGCGGGCAAGAATGTGAATAAAGGCCGGATAAAACTTGTGCTTAT
TTTTCTTTACGGTCTTTAAAAAGGCCGTAATATCCAGCTGAACGGTCTGGTTATAGGTACATTGAGCAAC
TGACTGAAATGCCTCAAAATGTTCTTTACGATGCCATTGGGATATATCAACGGTGGTATATCCAGTGATT
TTTTTCTCCATTTTAGCTTCCTTAGCTCCTGAAAATCTCGATAACTCAAAAAATACGCCCGGTAGTGATC
TTATTTCATTATGGTGAAAGTTGGAACCTCTTACGTGCCGATCAACGTCTCATTTTCGCCAAAAGTTGGC
CCAGGGCTTCCCGGTATCAACAGGGACACCAGGATTTATTTATTCTGCGAAGTGATCTTCCGTCACAGGT
ATTTATTCGGCGCAAAGTGCGTCGGGTGATGCTGCCAACTTACTGATTTAGTGTATGATGGTGTTTTTGA
GGTGCTCCAGTGGCTTCTGTTTCTATCAGCTGTCCCTCCTGTTCAGCTACTGACGGGGTGGTGCGTAACG
GCAAAAGCACCGCCGGACATCAGCGCTAGCGGAGTGTATACTGGCTTACTATGTTGGCACTGATGAGGGT
GTCAGTGAAGTGCTTCATGTGGCAGGAGAAAAAAGGCTGCACCGGTGCGTCAGCAGAATATGTGATACAG
GATATATTCCGCTTCCTCGCTCACTGACTCGCTACGCTCGGTCGTTCGACTGCGGCGAGCGGAAATGGCT
TACGAACGGGGCGGAGATTTCCTGGAAGATGCCAGGAAGATACTTAACAGGGAAGTGAGAGGGCCGCGGC
AAAGCCGTTTTTCCATAGGCTCCGCCCCCCTGACAAGCATCACGAAATCTGACGCTCAAATCAGTGGTGG
CGAAACCCGACAGGACTATAAAGATACCAGGCGTTTCCCCCTGGCGGCTCCCTCGTGCGCTCTCCTGTTC
CTGCCTTTCGGTTTACCGGTGTCATTCCGCTGTTATGGCCGCGTTTGTCTCATTCCACGCCTGACACTCA
GTTCCGGGTAGGCAGTTCGCTCCAAGCTGGACTGTATGCACGAACCCCCCGTTCAGTCCGACCGCTGCGC
CTTATCCGGTAACTATCGTCTTGAGTCCAACCCGGAAAGACATGCAAAAGCACCACTGGCAGCAGCCACT
GGTAATTGATTTAGAGGAGTTAGTCTTGAAGTCATGCGCCGGTTAAGGCTAAACTGAAAGGACAAGTTTT
GGTGACTGCGCTCCTCCAAGCCAGTTACCTCGGTTCAAAGAGTTGGTAGCTCAGAGAACCTTCGAAAAAC
CGCCCTGCAAGGCGGTTTTTTCGTTTTCAGAGCAAGAGATTACGCGCAGACCAAAACGATCTCAA
